Addgene plasmid #113125: EcRfaHKOW
Purpose: Expresses C-terminus of E. coli RfaH
Depositing lab: James Berger. Depositing organization: Johns Hopkins University and School of Medicine. Publication: Mechanism for the Regulated Control of Bacterial Transcription Termination by a Universal Adaptor Protein. Lawson MR, Ma W, Bellecourt MJ, Artsimovitch I, Martin A, Landick R, Schulten K, Berger JM. Mol Cell. 2018 Sep 20;71(6):911-922.e4. doi: 10.1016/j.molcel.2018.07.014. Epub 2018 Aug 16. PubMed 30122535.
Backbone
  Vector backbone: 1C
  Backbone manufacturer: UC Berkeley MacroLab
  Backbone size w/o insert (bp): 6500
  Total vector size (bp): 6700
  Vector type: Bacterial Expression
Growth in bacteria
  Bacterial resistance: Kanamycin, 50 μg/mL
  Growth temperature: 37°C
  Growth strain: DH5alpha
  Growth instructions: For expression, use E. coli BL21 (DE3) Codon+ RIL
  Copy number: Unknown
Gene/Insert
  Gene/Insert name: RfaH
  Species: Escherichia coli
  Insert size (bp): 153
  Mutation: Deleted residues 1-107
  Entrez Gene: rfaH (a.k.a. b3842, ECK3834, JW3818, hlyT, sfrB)
  Promoter: T7
  Tag / fusion protein: His6-MBP-N10-TEV (N terminal on backbone)
  Cloning method: Ligation Independent Cloning
  Sequencing primers: 5′ T7-fwd; 3′ T7-rev
Terms and licenses: Academic/Nonprofit Terms; Industry Terms: Not Available to Industry
How to cite: EcRfaHKOW was a gift from James Berger (Addgene plasmid # 113125 ; http://n2t.net/addgene:113125 ; RRID:Addgene_113125)
