[The description below was written by a language model from this plasmid's Addgene catalogue record and pLannotate feature annotations shown in this document.]
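Description:
EcRfaHKOW is a bacterial expression plasmid built on the 1C ligation-independent cloning backbone from the UC Berkeley MacroLab, a pET-style vector of about 6.7 kb. It is maintained in E. coli under kanamycin selection through an aph(3')-Ia KanR gene. Replication relies on a ColE1/pMB1-type origin, accompanied by the pBR322 bom region and the rop gene, which normally moderates copy number; the catalogue lists copy number as unknown. An f1 origin is also present. The annotated tetracycline-resistance pieces and AmpR promoter piece are only fragments left over from the vector's ancestry, not functional markers.

The payload is the C-terminal portion of Escherichia coli RfaH, with residues 1-107 deleted. The plasmid name indicates that this corresponds to the KOW domain. RfaH is a transcription elongation factor that is recruited to RNA polymerase at ops elements, where it suppresses pausing and termination. Expression is driven by a T7 promoter with an adjacent lac operator and the T7 gene 10 ribosome binding site. The plasmid also carries lacI, so transcription is repressed until IPTG induction in a host that supplies T7 RNA polymerase, such as a DE3 lysogen.

The RfaH fragment is fused at its N-terminus to a His6 tag, a cytosolic maltose binding protein lacking its signal sequence, an N10 linker and a TEV protease site. This arrangement supports affinity purification and improved solubility, and the tag can then be removed by cleavage. A T7 terminator closes the cassette. The short His-tag and SET1 fragments annotated between the insert and the terminator are probably residual backbone sequence, though the record does not say whether they are translated. The plasmid is used to produce the isolated RfaH C-terminal domain recombinantly, and the associated study concerns regulated control of bacterial transcription termination.
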