Features (pLannotate 1.2.2; 22 found; start..end, strand, type, name):
      1..25      +  protein_bind   lac operator: The lac repressor binds to the lac operator to inhibit transcription in E. coli. This inhibition can be relieved by adding lactose or isopropyl-β-D-thiogalactopyranoside (IPTG). lac repressor encoded by lacI
     40..62      +  RBS            RBS: efficient ribosome binding site from bacteriophage T7 gene 10 (Olins and Rangwala, 1989)
     81..98      +  CDS            6xHis: 6xHis affinity tag
    108..1208    +  CDS            MBP: maltose binding protein from E. coli; malE (mutated); This version of the gene does not encode a signal sequence, so MBP will remain in the cytosol.
   1263..1279    +  CDS            TEV site (fragment): tobacco etch virus (TEV) protease recognition and cleavage site
   1290..1454    +  CDS            rfaH (fragment): RFAH_ECOLI - Also known as hlyT, sfrB. Experimental evidence at protein level: Swiss-Prot protein existence level 1. Enhances distal genes transcription elongation in a specialized subset of operons that encode extracytoplasmic components. RfaH is recruited into a multi-component RNA polymerase complex by the ops element, which is a short conserved DNA sequence located downstream of the main promoter of these operons. Once bound, RfaH suppresses pausing and inhibits Rho-dependent and intrinsic termination at a subset of sites. Termination signals are bypassed, which allows complete synthesis o
   1524..1541    +  CDS            9xHis (fragment): 9xHis affinity tag
   1551..1600    +  CDS            SET1 (fragment): solubility-enhancement tag derived from T7 phage gene 10B
   1608..1655    +  terminator     T7 terminator: transcription terminator for bacteriophage T7 RNA polymerase
   1692..2120    +  rep_origin     f1 ori (sequence partly withheld): f1 bacteriophage origin of replication; arrow indicates direction of (+) strand synthesis
   2174..2231    +  promoter       AmpR promoter (fragment): bla
   2240..3055    -  CDS            KanR: aminoglycoside phosphotransferase; aph(3')-Ia; confers resistance to kanamycin in bacteria or G418 (Geneticin®) in eukaryotes
   3177..3765    +  rep_origin     ori: high-copy-number ColE1/pMB1/pBR322/pUC origin of replication
   3951..4090    -  misc_feature   bom: basis of mobility region from pBR322
   4192..4383    -  CDS            rop: Rop protein, which maintains plasmids at low copy number; rop
   4400..4780    +  CDS            YPB1_ECOLX: Protein predicted: Swiss-Prot protein existence level 4. From Escherichia coli.
   4852..5143    -  CDS            TcR (fragment): tetracycline efflux protein; tet; confers resistance to tetracycline
   5158..5179    -  protein_bind   CAP binding site: CAP binding activates transcription in the presence of cAMP. E. coli catabolite activator protein
   5192..6274    -  CDS            lacI: lac repressor; lacI; The lac repressor binds to the lac operator to inhibit transcription in E. coli. This inhibition can be relieved by adding lactose or isopropyl-β-D-thiogalactopyranoside (IPTG).
   6275..6352    -  promoter       lacI promoter: lacI
   6360..6639    -  CDS            TcR (fragment): tetracycline efflux protein; tet; confers resistance to tetracycline
   6661..6679    +  promoter       T7 promoter: promoter for bacteriophage T7 RNA polymerase
>Addgene plasmid #113125 | EcRfaHKOW | addgene full sequence | sequence record 223555 | Addgene NGS Result
GGAATTGTGAGCGGATAACAATTCCCCTCTAGAAATAATTTTGTTTAACTTTAAGAAGGAGATATACCAT
GGGTTCTTCTCACCATCACCATCACCATGGTTCTTCTATGAAAATCGAAGAAGGTAAACTGGTAATCTGG
ATTAACGGCGATAAAGGCTATAACGGTCTCGCTGAAGTCGGTAAGAAATTCGAGAAAGATACCGGAATTA
AAGTCACCGTTGAGCATCCGGATAAACTGGAAGAGAAATTCCCACAGGTTGCGGCAACTGGCGATGGCCC
TGACATTATCTTCTGGGCACACGACCGCTTTGGTGGCTACGCTCAATCTGGCCTGTTGGCTGAAATCACC
CCGGACAAAGCGTTCCAGGACAAGCTGTATCCGTTTACCTGGGATGCCGTACGTTACAACGGCAAGCTGA
TTGCTTACCCGATCGCTGTTGAAGCGTTATCGCTGATTTATAACAAAGATCTGCTGCCGAACCCGCCAAA
AACCTGGGAAGAGATCCCGGCGCTGGATAAAGAACTGAAAGCGAAAGGTAAGAGCGCGCTGATGTTCAAC
CTGCAAGAACCGTACTTCACCTGGCCGCTGATTGCTGCTGACGGGGGTTATGCGTTCAAGTATGAAAACG
GCAAGTACGACATTAAAGACGTGGGCGTGGATAACGCTGGCGCGAAAGCGGGTCTGACCTTCCTGGTTGA
CCTGATTAAAAACAAACACATGAATGCAGACACCGATTACTCCATCGCAGAAGCTGCCTTTAATAAAGGC
GAAACAGCGATGACCATCAACGGCCCGTGGGCATGGTCCAACATCGACACCAGCAAAGTGAATTATGGTG
TAACGGTACTGCCGACCTTCAAGGGTCAACCATCCAAACCGTTCGTTGGCGTGCTGAGCGCAGGTATTAA
CGCCGCCAGTCCGAACAAAGAGCTGGCAAAAGAGTTCCTCGAAAACTATCTGCTGACTGATGAAGGTCTG
GAAGCGGTTAATAAAGACAAACCGCTGGGTGCCGTAGCGCTGAAGTCTTACGAGGAAGAGTTGGCGAAAG
ATCCACGTATTGCCGCCACTATGGAAAACGCCCAGAAAGGTGAAATCATGCCGAACATCCCGCAGATGTC
CGCTTTCTGGTATGCCGTGCGTACTGCGGTGATCAACGCCGCCAGCGGTCGTCAGACTGTCGATGAAGCC
CTGAAAGACGCGCAGACTAATTCGAGCTCGAACAACAACAACAATAACAATAACAACAACCTCGGGATCG
AGGAAAACCTGTACTTCCAATCCAATGCAGCTACTCCTTACCCAGGCGATAAGGTAATTATCACTGAAGG
AGCGTTTGAAGGATTTCAAGCCATTTTTACAGAGCCAGACGGCGAGGCTCGTAGCATGTTACTTCTCAAC
CTGATCAACAAAGAGATTAAACACTCAGTGAAAAACACTGAGTTCCGCAAGTTGTAATAACATTGGAAGT
GGATAACGGATCCGAATTCGAGCGCCGTCGACAAGCTTGCGGCCGCACTCGAGCACCACCACCACCACCA
CTGAGATCCGGCTGCTAACAAAGCCCGAAAGGAAGCTGAGTTGGCTGCTGCCACCGCTGAGCAATAACTA
GCATAACCCCTTGGGGCCTCTAAACGGGTCTCGAGGGGTTTTTTGCTGAAAGGAGGAACTATATCCGGAT
TGGCGAATGGG
[124 nt withheld, positions 1692-1815]
C
[91 nt withheld, positions 1817-1907]
A
[49 nt withheld, positions 1909-1957]
CCTTTGACGTTGGAGTCCACGTTCTTT
[37 nt withheld, positions 1985-2021]
ACCCTATCTCGGTCTATTCTTTTGATTTATAAGGGATTTTGCCGATTTCGGCCTATTGGTTAAAAAATGA
GCTGATTTAACAAAAATTTAACGCGAATTTTAACAAACTAGTAACGTTTACAATTTCAGGTGGCACTTTT
CGGGGAAATGTGCGCGGAACCCCTATTTGTTTATTTTTCTAAATACATTCAAATATGTATCCGCTCATGA
ATTAATTCTTAGAAAAACTCATCGAGCATCAAATGAAACTGCAATTTATTCATATCAGGATTATCAATAC
CATATTTTTGAAAAAGCCGTTTCTGTAATGAAGGAGAAAACTCACCGAGGCAGTTCCATAGGATGGCAAG
ATCCTGGTATCGGTCTGCGATTCCGACTCGTCCAACATCAATACAACCTATTAATTTCCCCTCGTCAAAA
ATAAGGTTATCAAGTGAGAAATCACCATGAGTGACGACTGAATCCGGTGAGAATGGCAAAAGTTTATGCA
TTTCTTTCCAGACTTGTTCAACAGGCCAGCCATTACGCTCGTCATCAAAATCACTCGCATCAACCAAACC
GTTATTCATTCGTGATTGCGCCTGAGCGAGACGAAATACGCGATCGCTGTTAAAAGGACAATTACAAACA
GGAATCGAATGCAACCGGCGCAGGAACACTGCCAGCGCATCAACAATGTTTTCACCTGAATCAGGATATT
CTTCTAATACCTGGAATGCTGTTTTCCCGGGGATCGCAGTGGTGAGTAACCATGCATCATCAGGAGTACG
GATAAAATGCTTGATGGTCGGAAGAGGCATAAATTCCGTCAGCCAGTTTAGTCTGACCATCTCATCTGTA
ACATCATTGGCAACGCTACCTTTGCCATGTTTCAGAAACAACTCTGGCGCATCGGGCTTCCCATACAATC
GATAGATTGTCGCACCTGATTGCCCGACATTATCGCGAGCCCATTTATACCCATATAAATCAGCATCCAT
GTTGGAATTTAATCGCGGCCTAGAGCAAGACGTTTCCCGTTGAATATGGCTCATAACACCCCTTGTATTA
CTGTTTATGTAAGCAGACAGTTTTATTGTTCATGACCAAAATCCCTTAACGTGAGTTTTCGTTCCACTGA
GCGTCAGACCCCGTAGAAAAGATCAAAGGATCTTCTTGAGATCCTTTTTTTCTGCGCGTAATCTGCTGCT
TGCAAACAAAAAAACCACCGCTACCAGCGGTGGTTTGTTTGCCGGATCAAGAGCTACCAACTCTTTTTCC
GAAGGTAACTGGCTTCAGCAGAGCGCAGATACCAAATACTGTCCTTCTAGTGTAGCCGTAGTTAGGCCAC
CACTTCAAGAACTCTGTAGCACCGCCTACATACCTCGCTCTGCTAATCCTGTTACCAGTGGCTGCTGCCA
GTGGCGATAAGTCGTGTCTTACCGGGTTGGACTCAAGACGATAGTTACCGGATAAGGCGCAGCGGTCGGG
CTGAACGGGGGGTTCGTGCACACAGCCCAGCTTGGAGCGAACGACCTACACCGAACTGAGATACCTACAG
CGTGAGCTATGAGAAAGCGCCACGCTTCCCGAAGGGAGAAAGGCGGACAGGTATCCGGTAAGCGGCAGGG
TCGGAACAGGAGAGCGCACGAGGGAGCTTCCAGGGGGAAACGCCTGGTATCTTTATAGTCCTGTCGGGTT
TCGCCACCTCTGACTTGAGCGTCGATTTTTGTGATGCTCGTCAGGGGGGCGGAGCCTATGGAAAAACGCC
AGCAACGCGGCCTTTTTACGGTTCCTGGCCTTTTGCTGGCCTTTTGCTCACATGTTCTTTCCTGCGTTAT
CCCCTGATTCTGTGGATAACCGTATTACCGCCTTTGAGTGAGCTGATACCGCTCGCCGCAGCCGAACGAC
CGAGCGCAGCGAGTCAGTGAGCGAGGAAGCGGAAGAGCGCCTGATGCGGTATTTTCTCCTTACGCATCTG
TGCGGTATTTCACACCGCAATGGTGCACTCTCAGTACAATCTGCTCTGATGCCGCATAGTTAAGCCAGTA
TACACTCCGCTATCGCTACGTGACTGGGTCATGGCTGCGCCCCGACACCCGCCAACACCCGCTGACGCGC
CCTGACGGGCTTGTCTGCTCCCGGCATCCGCTTACAGACAAGCTGTGACCGTCTCCGGGAGCTGCATGTG
TCAGAGGTTTTCACCGTCATCACCGAAACGCGCGAGGCAGCTGCGGTAAAGCTCATCAGCGTGGTCGTGA
AGCGATTCACAGATGTCTGCCTGTTCATCCGCGTCCAGCTCGTTGAGTTTCTCCAGAAGCGTTAATGTCT
GGCTTCTGATAAAGCGGGCCATGTTAAGGGCGGTTTTTTCCTGTTTGGTCACTGATGCCTCCGTGTAAGG
GGGATTTCTGTTCATGGGGGTAATGATACCGATGAAACGAGAGAGGATGCTCACGATACGGGTTACTGAT
GATGAACATGCCCGGTTACTGGAACGTTGTGAGGGTAAACAACTGGCGGTATGGATGCGGCGGGACCAGA
GAAAAATCACTCAGGGTCAATGCCAGCGCTTCGTTAATACAGATGTAGGTGTTCCACAGGGTAGCCAGCA
GCATCCTGCGATGCAGATCCGGAACATAATGGTGCAGGGCGCTGACTTCCGCGTTTCCAGACTTTACGAA
ACACGGAAACCGAAGACCATTCATGTTGTTGCTCAGGTCGCAGACGTTTTGCAGCAGCAGTCGCTTCACG
TTCGCTCGCGTATCGGTGATTCATTCTGCTAACCAGTAAGGCAACCCCGCCAGCCTAGCCGGGTCCTCAA
CGACAGGAGCACGATCATGCGCACCCGTGGGGCCGCCATGCCGGCGATAATGGCCTGCTTCTCGCCGAAA
CGTTTGGTGGCGGGACCAGTGACGAAGGCTTGAGCGAGGGCGTGCAAGATTCCGAATACCGCAAGCGACA
GGCCGATCATCGTCGCGCTCCAGCGAAAGCGGTCCTCGCCGAAAATGACCCAGAGCGCTGCCGGCACCTG
TCCTACGAGTTGCATGATAAAGAAGACAGTCATAAGTGCGGCGACGATAGTCATGCCCCGCGCCCACCGG
AAGGAGCTGACTGGGTTGAAGGCTCTCAAGGGCATCGGTCGAGATCCCGGTGCCTAATGAGTGAGCTAAC
TTACATTAATTGCGTTGCGCTCACTGCCCGCTTTCCAGTCGGGAAACCTGTCGTGCCAGCTGCATTAATG
AATCGGCCAACGCGCGGGGAGAGGCGGTTTGCGTATTGGGCGCCAGGGTGGTTTTTCTTTTCACCAGTGA
GACGGGCAACAGCTGATTGCCCTTCACCGCCTGGCCCTGAGAGAGTTGCAGCAAGCGGTCCACGCTGGTT
TGCCCCAGCAGGCGAAAATCCTGTTTGATGGTGGTTAACGGCGGGATATAACATGAGCTGTCTTCGGTAT
CGTCGTATCCCACTACCGAGATATCCGCACCAACGCGCAGCCCGGACTCGGTAATGGCGCGCATTGCGCC
CAGCGCCATCTGATCGTTGGCAACCAGCATCGCAGTGGGAACGATACCCTCATTCAGCATTTGCATGGTT
TGTTGAAAACCGGACATGGCACTCCAGTCGCCTTCCCGTTCCGCTATCGGCTGAATTTGATTGCGAGTGA
GATATTTATGCCAGCCAGCCAGACGCAGACGCGCCGAGACAGAACTTAATGGGCCCGCTAACAGCGCGAT
TTGCTGGTGACCCAATGCGACCAGATGCTCCACGCCCAGTCGCGTACCGTCTTCATGGGAGAAAATAATA
CTGTTGATGGGTGTCTGGTCAGAGACATCAAGAAATAACGCCGGAACATTAGTGCAGGCAGCTTCCACAG
CAATGGCATCCTGGTCATCCAGCGGATAGTTAATGATCAGCCCACTGACGCGTTGCGCGAGAAGATTGTG
CACCGCCGCTTTACAGGCTTCGACGCCGCTTCGTTCTACCATCGACACCACCACGCTGGCACCCAGTTGA
TCGGCGCGAGATTTAATCGCCGCGACAATTTGCGACGGCGCGTGCAGGGCCAGACTGGAGGTGGCAACGC
CAATCAGCAACGACTGTTTGCCCGCCAGTTGTTGTGCCACGCGGTTGGGAATGTAATTCAGCTCCGCCAT
CGCCGCTTCCACTTTTTCCCGCGTTTTCGCAGAAACGTGGCTGGCCTGGTTCACCACGCGGGAAACGGTC
TGATAAGAGACACCGGCATACTCTGCGACATCGTATAACGTTACTGGTTTCACATTCACCACCCTGAATT
GACTCTCTTCCGGGCGCTATCATGCCATACCGCGAAAGGTTTTGCGCCATTCGATGGTGTCCGGGATCTC
GACGCTCTCCCTTATGCGACTCCTGCATTAGGAAGCAGCCCAGTAGTAGGTTGAGGCCGTTGAGCACCGC
CGCCGCAAGGAATGGTGCATGCAAGGAGATGGCGCCCAACAGTCCCCCGGCCACGGGGCCTGCCACCATA
CCCACGCCGAAACAAGCGCTCATGAGCCCGAAGTGGCGAGCCCGATCTTCCCCATCGGTGATGTCGGCGA
TATAGGCGCCAGCAACCGCACCTGTGGCGCCGGTGATGCCGGCCACGATGCGTCCGGCGTAGAGGATCGA
GATCTCGATCCCGCGAAATTAATACGACTCACTATAGG
